Addgene plasmid #15487: L1-E309K
Depositing lab: Vance Lemmon. Depositing organization: Case Western Reserve University. Publication: Pathological missense mutations of neural cell adhesion molecule L1 affect neurite outgrowth and branching on an L1 substrate. Cheng L, Lemmon V. Mol Cell Neurosci. 2004 Dec . 27(4):522-30. 10.1016/j.mcn.2004.08.005 PubMed 15555929.
Backbone
  Vector backbone: pcDNA3
  Backbone size w/o insert (bp): 5450
  Vector type: Bacterial Expression
Growth in bacteria
  Bacterial resistance: Ampicillin, 100 μg/mL
  Growth temperature: 37°C
  Growth strain: DH5alpha
  Copy number: High Copy
Gene/Insert
  Gene/Insert name: L1-E309K (alt name: L1 point mutation)
  Species: H. sapiens (human)
  Insert size (bp): 3700
  Mutation: Glutamic acid 309 changed to Lysine
  Entrez Gene: L1CAM (a.k.a. CAML1, CD171, HSAS, HSAS1, HYCX, MASA, MIC5, N-CAM-L1, N-CAML1, NCAM-L1, S10, SPG1)
  Cloning method: Restriction Enzyme; 5′ cloning site EcoRI (not destroyed); 3′ cloning site EcoRI (not destroyed)
  Sequencing primers: 5′ T7; 3′ SP6
Terms and licenses: Academic/Nonprofit Terms; Industry Terms: Not Available to Industry
How to cite: L1-E309K was a gift from Vance Lemmon (Addgene plasmid # 15487 ; http://n2t.net/addgene:15487 ; RRID:Addgene_15487)
