[The description below was written by a language model from this plasmid's Addgene catalogue record.]
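Description:
L1-E309K is a pcDNA3-based plasmid carrying a human L1CAM (neural cell adhesion molecule L1) cDNA of about 3.7 kb in which glutamic acid 309 has been changed to lysine. The insert was placed into the roughly 5.45 kb backbone as an EcoRI fragment, with both EcoRI sites retained, so it can be released again with a single enzyme. Because the same site flanks both ends, orientation is not fixed by the cloning strategy. The T7 and SP6 primer sites that flank the pcDNA3 polylinker are listed for sequencing across the junctions. The plasmid is maintained in E. coli at high copy number under ampicillin selection.

The catalogue lists the vector type as bacterial expression, but pcDNA3 is generally known as a mammalian expression backbone, in which a CMV immediate-early promoter and a downstream polyadenylation signal drive the inserted cDNA and a neomycin resistance cassette allows G418 selection of transfected cells. No feature table accompanies this entry, so these elements are inferred from the named backbone rather than confirmed for this particular plasmid, and no epitope tag or reporter fusion is recorded.

The associated study examined how pathological missense mutations in L1 affect neurite outgrowth and branching on an L1 substrate. L1-E309K appears to be one such point mutant, suited to expressing the altered protein in cultured cells for comparison with wild-type L1 in adhesion and neurite growth assays.
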