>Addgene plasmid #15487 | L1-E309K | addgene partial sequence | sequence record 22166 | 15487 with CMV-F
TCTCTGGCTACTAGAGAACCCACTGCTTACTGGCTTATCGAAATTAATACGACTCACTATAGGGAGACCC
AAGCTTGGTACCGAGCTCGGATCCACTAGTAACGGCCGCCAGTGTGCTGGAATTCCGGCGCCGGGAAAGA
TGGTCGTGGCGCTGCGGTACGTGTGGCCTCTCCTCCTCTGCAGCCCCTGCCTGCTTATCCAGATCCCCGA
GGAATATGAAGGACACCATGTGATGGAGCCACCTGTCATCACGGAACAGTCTCCACGGCGCCTGGTTGTC
TTCCCCACAGATGACATCAGCCTCAAGTGTGAGGCCAGTGGCAAGCCCGAAGTGCAGTTCCGCTGGACGA
GGGATGGTGTCCACTTCAAACCCAAGGAAGAGCTGGGTGTGACCGTGTACCAGTCGCCCCACTCTGGCTC
CTTCACCATCACGGGCAACAACAGCAACTTTGCTCAGAGGTTCCAGGGCATCTACCGCTGCTTTGCCAGC
AATAAGCTGGGCACCGCCATGTCCCATGAGATCCGGCTCATGGCCGAGGGTGCCCCCAAGTGGCCAAAGG
AGACAGTGA
