>Addgene plasmid #15487 | L1-E309K | addgene partial sequence | sequence record 22167 | 15487 with BGHrev
TATAGAATAGGGCCCTCTAGATGCATGCTCGAGCGGCCGCCAGTGTGATGGATATCTGCAGAATTCCGGA
TCTGCCCAAGCTGGGGCAGAGCAGCGTGTGCCCAGGAAGGGGTGCAGCTGGGTTTTGGCAATAAAGTGGG
GACCGGGTGGTAGGAAGGGGATCCGAGGCAGCAAGTTCTCCTCTGCCCCAACTCCAGCCTCCCATGGGCC
TGCTGGAGAGGGAGGGGCCTGGATCCCAAGGCCAGGGGCACAGCATCTCCTGTCCTGGACTCCACTATTC
TAGGGCCACGGCAGGGTTGATGGGGGAAGTGGCCCCTGAGCTGTCATTGCCCCCTGCCGCCTCCTTCTCC
TTCTTGCCACTGTACTGGCCAATGAACGAACCATCCTCGTTGAACTGAACATCCACGCTGCCCCCATAAT
CGGCCAGGCTGTCGTCACTGCCCAGGGGCTTGATGTCCCCGTTGAGCGATGGCTGGCTGCTGCCAAAGGC
CTTCTCCTCGTTGTCACTCTCCAGGGACCTGTACTCGCCGAAGGTCTCATCTTTCATCGGTCGGGCCTCA
GAGTCCACCTGGGTGTCCTCCTTATCCTTCACTGAGTATTTGCCGCCCTTGCTGCGCTTGATGAAGCAGA
GGATGAGCAGGACGAGGAGCAGGAGGATGATGGCACTCACAAAGCCGATGAACCAGCCCTCAGTGGCGAA
GCCAGCAGGAGGGAGCCTCAC
